>Addgene plasmid #91820 | CPH3569 (YCp LEU2 Rpb1 P1455_E1456InsGGGGGLEVLFQGP(H)10,K1487N,D1497K; msLink2) | addgene full sequence | sequence record 181105 | Addgene Partial NGS Result
CGGTGTGAAATACCGCACAGATGCGTAAGGAGAAAATACCGCATCAGGAAATTGTAAGCGTTAATATTTT
GTTAAAATTCGCGTTAAATTTTTGTTAAATCAGCTCATTTTTTAACCAATAGGCCGAAATCGGCAAAATC
CCTTATAAATCAAAAGAATAGACCGAGATAGGGT
[37 nt withheld, positions 175-211]
AAAGAACGTGGACTCCAACGTCAAAGG
[49 nt withheld, positions 239-287]
T
[91 nt withheld, positions 289-379]
G
[124 nt withheld, positions 381-504]
CCATTCGCCATTCAGGCTGCGCAACTGTTGGGAAGGGCGATCGGTGCGGGCCTCTTCGCTATTACGCCAG
CTGGCGAAAGGGGGATGTGCTGCAAGGCGATTAAGTTGGGTAACGCCAGGGTTTTCCCAGTCACGACGTT
GTAAAACGACGGCCAGTGAATTGTAATACGACTCACTATAGGGCGAATTGGAGCTCTTGGGAAGCTTCAG
TACCGCGATTTTTCAGCTAATGGATCAGATGATATATAAACAAAAAGTGGGATACAGCATATCGACGCCT
CCACTACAAATTAACAGAAGGATGAAAACCAATAAGAAAATTTCTAAAAGAAGAAGCCTGAAAAATCTCC
ATGGTGCCTTAAAAGGACTATTGAAAGAGTCCGGCAAGAAGAGTGAGTCCAAAATACGAAAACATAGCGA
TTGCAATCCTGTTCATCGAGTATATCCGCCAAATATCGAAAAACGGAAGACCAAAAAGGACGATGGAATT
TCACGGCCAATTGCTGAAAGAAATGGTCATGTGTATATAATGTCCAAGGAAAACCACATCATCCCTAAAC
TAACCGATGATGAAGTCATGGAGCGCCACAAACTAGCAGACGAAAACATGAGAAAAGTGTGGTCCAACAT
CATAAGCAAATACGAGTCTATTGAAGAACAAGGAGACCTCGTAGACCTGAAAACTGGTGAAATAGTTGAA
GATAATGGGCATATCAAGACGCTGACGGCCAACAACAGCACGAAAGATAAAAGAACAAAATACACAAGCG
TGCTCAGAGACATTATCGACATCAGCGACGAGGAAGATGGTGATAAAAATGATGAATATACTCTTTGGGC
TAACGATAGCGAGGCAAGCGATTCAGAGGTGGATGCTGACAACGACACTGAAGAGGAAAAAGACGAGAAA
TTGATAGACGCAGATTTCAAGAAGTACGAGGCCAAACTCTCGAAAAGGATATTACGAGATTAAGGTGCTA
AAATGCCGTATATTCGAATTTCATTACCATCAGAATATATATATATATATATGAGTCTATATTAGGGACT
ATCATACGGTAACCCGGACCTCCATTACCCGCATGACTTTACTCACTAAAGACGATTGTCGGTTTTAAAC
ATTTTTTTTTTTTCATTTCGACCGTCGGTTCTCCTTAGTTTGTTCAGTGGCAACAAGTGGACAAACAAGA
AGAGCGTGCAGCACCATTCACCGCCAGCTTTGTATCGTCCTTTAGAGTGCAGCAAGAACATTAATTGCTC
TCACAGAGGTATCATAAGAACATCCGATTCGTTCATTAACTGAAATCATATCTGTGTTGTTCTGATCGAC
TCTCTTTGTTAGTTTTATCTTCCATTTTTTTTTATTCCTTTCATTTTCCAATAAAATTTGAACAGGATCG
ATATAAACAGATAAAAACCCTCCAAAGTTAACCATTTGTTTATATTTGCTTTTCTGCATAAGTTTTCCTA
GCGAATTCCCTGATCAACTTTCAAGGAAAACTAAAACTACTGTATTATAAGAGGTTTTTTTTTTCATTCC
AGATTAATTTTGAAATACGATATCCTCAAGTTTATCTACCAGAATATTTGACTAAGAAATCAAACTCTGT
TAATAATAATATAATTATAAAAACCTCAACTAGAAACTCCAAAAAAAAAAATTTACCATTTTTTACTTTC
TATCCTTGTTAACCAAATTTCAAAAAAATTTTACCTTTTCTTTTTCCAGAAGAGGGACCAATCATAAAGA
TAGCAATAACACTTTACCCCAAAATATAAATCAGACATGGTAGGACAACAGTATTCTAGTGCTCCACTCC
GTACAGTAAAAGAGGTCCAATTCGGTCTTTTCTCACCTGAAGAAGTTAGAGCAATCAGTGTGGCCAAAAT
TAGATTTCCAGAGACAATGGATGAAACCCAGACGAGAGCGAAAATTGGTGGTCTAAACGACCCTAGGTTA
GGCTCTATTGATCGTAATCTGAAGTGTCAAACTTGTCAAGAGGGTATGAACGAATGTCCTGGTCATTTTG
GTCACATAGATTTAGCAAAACCTGTATTTCATGTTGGTTTTATTGCCAAAATTAAGAAAGTATGTGAGTG
TGTCTGTATGCACTGTGGTAAGCTATTACTGGATGAACATAATGAATTAATGAGACAAGCTCTAGCAATC
AAAGACAGTAAAAAAAGGTTTGCTGCAATTTGGACTTTATGTAAAACAAAAATGGTCTGCGAAACAGATG
TCCCTTCTGAAGATGATCCTACTCAGCTCGTATCAAGGGGAGGTTGTGGTAATACACAGCCTACAATTCG
TAAGGATGGGTTGAAATTAGTTGGTAGTTGGAAAAAAGATAGAGCCACGGGGGATGCGGATGAACCAGAA
CTAAGAGTTTTAAGTACGGAGGAAATCTTGAATATTTTTAAGCATATCTCAGTAAAAGACTTCACTAGTT
TGGGTTTCAACGAAGTTTTTTCTCGTCCAGAATGGATGATTTTAACATGCCTTCCTGTCCCACCACCACC
GGTGCGTCCATCCATTTCCTTCAATGAATCTCAAAGAGGTGAGGATGATTTAACCTTTAAACTTGCTGAT
ATTTTAAAAGCTAATATTAGTTTGGAAACACTAGAGCATAACGGTGCTCCACATCATGCTATTGAAGAAG
CAGAGAGTTTATTACAATTTCATGTTGCCACTTATATGGATAATGATATTGCTGGTCAACCACAAGCTCT
GCAGAAGTCCGGCCGTCCCGTTAAATCTATTCGTGCTCGTTTGAAGGGTAAAGAGGGTCGTATCAGAGGT
AATTTAATGGGTAAGCGTGTGGATTTTTCGGCAAGAACTGTTATTTCTGGTGATCCTAATTTGGAATTAG
ACCAAGTCGGTGTTCCAAAATCTATTGCCAAGACTTTAACATACCCAGAAGTGGTCACACCATATAACAT
AGATCGTCTGACGCAACTTGTTAGGAATGGACCAAATGAGCACCCCGGTGCCAAATACGTCATTCGTGAT
AGCGGAGACCGTATAGATTTAAGATACAGTAAAAGGGCAGGTGATATTCAATTACAGTATGGGTGGAAAG
TTGAACGTCATATTATGGACAATGATCCAGTTTTATTCAACCGTCAACCTTCGTTGCACAAAATGTCCAT
GATGGCCCACAGAGTAAAAGTTATTCCATATTCTACATTTAGATTGAATTTGTCCGTTACATCTCCATAC
AATGCCGATTTCGACGGTGACGAAATGAATCTTCACGTTCCTCAGTCTGAGGAAACAAGGGCGGAACTTT
CTCAATTATGTGCTGTTCCTCTGCAAATTGTTTCACCACAATCTAACAAACCTTGTATGGGTATTGTTCA
AGATACTTTGTGTGGTATTCGTAAACTGACATTAAGAGATACATTTATAGAACTTGATCAAGTTTTGAAT
ATGCTTTATTGGGTTCCAGATTGGGATGGTGTTATTCCGACACCTGCAATTATCAAGCCCAAACCTTTGT
GGTCCGGTAAACAAATCTTGTCTGTGGCTATCCCAAACGGTATTCATTTACAACGTTTTGATGAGGGCAC
TACTCTGCTTTCTCCAAAGGATAATGGTATGCTTATTATTGACGGTCAAATCATTTTTGGTGTAGTAGAG
AAAAAAACCGTTGGATCCTCCAATGGTGGTTTAATTCATGTTGTTACGAGAGAAAAGGGACCTCAAGTTT
GTGCTAAGTTGTTTGGTAACATACAGAAAGTTGTTAACTTTTGGTTACTACATAATGGGTTTTCAACAGG
TATTGGTGATACCATTGCGGACGGCCCAACAATGAGGGAAATTACAGAGACAATTGCAGAGGCTAAAAAG
AAAGTTTTGGATGTTACGAAAGAAGCCCAGGCAAACTTATTGACTGCTAAACATGGTATGACTCTCCGTG
AGTCTTTTGAGGATAACGTTGTTCGGTTCCTAAATGAAGCAAGAGATAAGGCAGGTCGTTTAGCTGAAGT
CAATTTGAAAGATTTGAACAATGTGAAACAAATGGTTATGGCAGGTTCCAAGGGTTCATTTATTAATATC
GCGCAAATGTCAGCTTGTGTAGGACAGCAATCTGTTGAAGGTAAACGTATTGCTTTTGGGTTCGTTGATC
GTACCTTACCTCATTTCTCTAAAGATGATTACTCCCCAGAGTCTAAAGGTTTTGTTGAGAACTCATATTT
GAGAGGTTTGACCCCACAAGAATTTTTTTTCCATGCAATGGGTGGTCGTGAAGGTCTTATCGATACCGCC
GTCAAAACAGCCGAAACAGGTTATATTCAACGTCGTTTAGTGAAAGCTCTAGAAGATATCATGGTTCATT
ACGATAACACCACAAGAAACTCATTGGGTAACGTTATTCAGTTTATTTATGGTGAAGATGGTATGGATGC
TGCGCATATTGAAAAGCAATCGCTAGATACTATTGGTGGCTCCGATGCAGCTTTTGAAAAGAGATACAGA
GTTGATTTATTGAATACAGACCATACCCTTGATCCCTCACTATTGGAATCCGGATCTGAGATACTTGGCG
ATTTGAAACTTCAAGTTCTCCTGGATGAAGAATACAAACAATTAGTGAAAGATCGTAAATTTTTGAGGGA
AGTTTTTGTTGATGGTGAAGCAAACTGGCCATTACCAGTCAACATAAGACGTATTATTCAAAATGCTCAA
CAAACTTTCCACATAGATCATACGAAACCATCTGATTTAACAATCAAAGACATCGTTCTTGGTGTAAAGG
ATTTGCAAGAAAACTTATTAGTGTTGCGTGGTAAGAATGAAATTATACAAAATGCCCAGCGAGATGCAGT
TACATTGTTCTGCTGTTTATTACGTTCCCGTTTGGCCACACGTAGAGTTCTACAAGAGTACAGACTAACA
AAACAGGCATTCGATTGGGTATTAAGTAATATCGAGGCACAATTCCTCCGTTCTGTTGTTCACCCTGGTG
AAATGGTTGGTGTTCTAGCAGCCCAATCCATTGGTGAACCAGCCACACAAATGACCCTTAACACCTTCCA
TTTTGCTGGTGTTGCTTCCAAAAAAGTTACTTCTGGTGTCCCCCGTTTAAAGGAAATTTTGAATGTGGCC
AAAAACATGAAAACCCCTTCCTTGACTGTATACTTAGAGCCCGGGCATGCTGCCGATCAAGAACAAGCGA
AGTTGATCAGATCTGCTATCGAGCATACCACTTTAAAGAGTGTCACTATTGCTTCAGAAATTTACTATGA
TCCTGATCCACGTTCCACAGTTATTCCAGAAGATGAAGAAATTATCCAACTTCATTTCTCATTATTGGAT
GAAGAGGCTGAACAATCTTTTGACCAACAATCACCTTGGTTATTACGTCTGGAACTGGATCGTGCAGCAA
TGAATGATAAAGACTTAACAATGGGTCAGGTTGGTGAAAGAATCAAGCAAACATTCAAAAATGATTTGTT
TGTTATCTGGTCTGAAGACAACGATGAGAAGTTGATCATCCGTTGTCGTGTTGTTCGTCCAAAGTCACTA
GATGCTGAGACTGAAGCAGAAGAAGATCATATGTTGAAGAAAATTGAGAACACAATGTTAGAGAATATTA
CATTACGTGGTGTAGAGAACATCGAGCGTGTTGTCATGATGAAATATGACCGTAAAGTACCAAGTCCAAC
TGGTGAATACGTTAAGGAACCTGAATGGGTGTTGGAAACAGATGGTGTTAACTTATCTGAAGTTATGACT
GTTCCTGGTATCGACCCAACCAGAATCTATACCAACTCCTTCATTGATATAATGGAAGTTCTAGGTATTG
AAGCTGGTCGTGCAGCCTTGTATAAAGAAGTTTACAATGTTATTGCTTCTGATGGTTCGTATGTTAACTA
CCGTCATATGGCTTTGTTAGTCGATGTTATGACAACCCAAGGTGGCTTAACTTCTGTTACTCGTCATGGT
TTCAACAGATCAAATACAGGTGCCTTAATGAGATGTTCATTTGAAGAAACTGTCGAAATTTTGTTTGAAG
CTGGTGCTTCAGCCGAATTAGATGATTGTCGTGGTGTTTCGGAAAATGTCATTCTTGGTCAAATGGCTCC
AATCGGTACCGGTGCATTTGATGTGATGATCGATGAGGAGTCACTGGTAAAATACATGCCAGGAGGAGGA
GGAGGACTAGAAGTTCTGTTCCAGGGGCCCCACCACCACCACCACCATCATCATCATCATGAACAAAAAA
TAACTGAGATTGAAGACGGACAAGATGGTGGCGTCACACCATACAGTAACGAAAGTGGTTTGGTCAATGC
AGATCTTGACGTTAACGATGAGCTAATGTTTTCACCTCTGGTTAAATCGGGTTCAAATGACGCTATGGCT
GGAGGATTTACAGCGTACGGTGGTGCTGATTATGGTGAAGCCACGTCTCCATTTGGTGCTTATGGTGAAG
CACCTACATCTCCCGGATTTGGAGTCTCCTCACCAGGCTTTTCTCCAACTTCCCCAACATACTCTCCTAC
CTCTCCAGCGTACTCACCAACATCACCATCGTACTCACCAACATCACCATCGTACTCGCCAACATCACCA
TCGTACTCACCTACATCACCATCGTATTCACCAACGTCACCATCATATTCGCCAACGTCACCATCATATT
CGCCAACGTCGCCATCGTATTCTCCAACGTCACCATCGTATTCGCCAACGTCGCCTTCCTACTCTCCCAC
GTCGCCAAGCTACAGCCCTACGTCTCCTTCTTATTCTCCTACATCTCCATCATACTCTCCTACGTCACCA
AGTTACAGCCCAACGTCACCAAGTTACAGCCCAACGTCTCCAGCCTATTCCCCAACATCACCAAGTTATA
GTCCTACATCGCCTTCATACTCTCCAACATCACCATCCTATTCCCCAACATCACCTTCTTACTCTCCCAC
CTCTCCAAACTATAGCCCTACTTCACCTTCTTACTCCCCAACATCTCCAGGCTACAGCCCAGGATCTCCT
GCATATTCTCCAAAGCAAGACGAACAAAAGCATAATGAAAATGAAAATTCCAGATGATATAGTATATCAT
CCTTACGTATTTGACGTTATTACATTATATATAGTTTCTCAAATAATATTTCTAGTTTATTTTTGTATCA
TAATAAAAACGTATACCAAATATACCATTATTTTTCATAGCATTATGGTAGGGATAGGGAATCAAGTAAC
TAATTTATATCCGCAGAGCATTGGGAAAACCAACGGCGCTAGTAAATGCATTTAAATTACGTCCGTCCAA
CTTCTAAGCTTAAGGGTTTCTCGAGGGGGGGCCCGGTACCAGCTTTTGTTCCCTTTAGTGAGGGTTAATT
TCGAGCTTGGCGTAATCATGGTCATAGCTGTTTCCTGTGTGAAATTGTTATCCGCTCACAATTCCACACA
ACATACGAGCCGGAAGCATAAAGTGTAAAGCCTGGGGTGCCTAATGAGTGAGCTAACTCACATTAATTGC
GTTGCGCTCACTGCCCGCTTTCCAGTCGGGAAACCTGTCGTGCCAGCTGCATTAATGAATCGGCCAACGC
GCGGGGAGAGGCGGTTTGCGTATTGGGCGCTCTTCCGCTTCCTCGCTCACTGACTCGCTGCGCTCGGTCG
TTCGGCTGCGGCGAGCGGTATCAGCTCACTCAAAGGCGGTAATACGGTTATCCACAGAATCAGGGGATAA
CGCAGGAAAGAACATGTGAGCAAAAGGCCAGCAAAAGGCCAGGAACCGTAAAAAGGCCGCGTTGCTGGCG
TTTTTCCATAGGCTCCGCCCCCCTGACGAGCATCACAAAAATCGACGCTCAAGTCAGAGGTGGCGAAACC
CGACAGGACTATAAAGATACCAGGCGTTTCCCCCTGGAAGCTCCCTCGTGCGCTCTCCTGTTCCGACCCT
GCCGCTTACCGGATACCTGTCCGCCTTTCTCCCTTCGGGAAGCGTGGCGCTTTCTCATAGCTCACGCTGT
AGGTATCTCAGTTCGGTGTAGGTCGTTCGCTCCAAGCTGGGCTGTGTGCACGAACCCCCCGTTCAGCCCG
ACCGCTGCGCCTTATCCGGTAACTATCGTCTTGAGTCCAACCCGGTAAGACACGACTTATCGCCACTGGC
AGCAGCCACTGGTAACAGGATTAGCAGAGCGAGGTATGTAGGCGGTGCTACAGAGTTCTTGAAGTGGTGG
CCTAACTACGGCTACACTAGAAGAACAGTATTTGGTATCTGCGCTCTGCTGAAGCCAGTTACCTTCGGAA
AAAGAGTTGGTAGCTCTTGATCCGGCAAACAAACCACCGCTGGTAGCGGTGGTTTTTTTGTTTGCAAGCA
GCAGATTACGCGCAGAAAAAAAGGATCTCAAGAAGATCCTTTGATCTTTTCTACGGGGTCTGACGCTCAG
TGGAACGAAAACTCACGTTAAGGGATTTTGGTCATGAGATTATCAAAAAGGATCTTCACCTAGATCCTTT
TAAATTAAAAATGAAGTTTTAAATCAATCTAAAGTATATATGAGTAAACTTGGTCTGACAGTTACCAATG
CTTAATCAGTGAGGCACCTATCTCAGCGATCTGTCTATTTCGTTCATCCATAGTTGCCTGACTCCCCGTC
GTGTAGATAACTACGATACGGGAGGGCTTACCATCTGGCCCCAGTGCTGCAATGATACCGCGAGACCCAC
GCTCACCGGCTCCAGATTTATCAGCAATAAACCAGCCAGCCGGAAGGGCCGAGCGCAGAAGTGGTCCTGC
AACTTTATCCGCCTCCATCCAGTCTATTAATTGTTGCCGGGAAGCTAGAGTAAGTAGTTCGCCAGTTAAT
AGTTTGCGCAACGTTGTTGCCATTGCTACAGGCATCGTGGTGTCACGCTCGTCGTTTGGTATGGCTTCAT
TCAGCTCCGGTTCCCAACGATCAAGGCGAGTTACATGATCCCCCATGTTGTGCAAAAAAGCGGTTAGCTC
CTTCGGTCCTCCGATCGTTGTCAGAAGTAAGTTGGCCGCAGTGTTATCACTCATGGTTATGGCAGCACTG
CATAATTCTCTTACTGTCATGCCATCCGTAAGATGCTTTTCTGTGACTGGTGAGTACTCAACCAAGTCAT
TCTGAGAATAGTGTATGCGGCGACCGAGTTGCTCTTGCCCGGCGTCAATACGGGATAATACCGCGCCACA
TAGCAGAACTTTAAAAGTGCTCATCATTGGAAAACGTTCTTCGGGGCGAAAACTCTCAAGGATCTTACCG
CTGTTGAGATCCAGTTCGATGTAACCCACTCGTGCACCCAACTGATCTTCAGCATCTTTTACTTTCACCA
GCGTTTCTGGGTGAGCAAAAACAGGAAGGCAAAATGCCGCAAAAAAGGGAATAAGGGCGACACGGAAATG
TTGAATACTCATACTCTTCCTTTTTCAATATTATTGAAGCATTTATCAGGGTTATTGTCTCATGAGCGGA
TACATATTTGAATGTATTTAGAAAAATAAACAAATAGGGGTTCCGCGCACATTTCCCCGAAAAGTGCCAC
CTGGGTCCTTTTCATCACGTGCTATAAAAATAATTATAATTTAAATTTTTTAATATAAATATATAAATTA
AAAATAGAAAGTAAAAAAAGAAATTAAAGAAAAAATAGTTTTTGTTTTCCGAAGATGTAAAAGACTCTAG
GGGGATCGCCAACAAATACTACCTTTTATCTTGCTCTTCCTGCTCTCAGGTATTAATGCCGAATTGTTTC
ATCTTGTCTGTGTAGAAGACCACACACGAAAATCCTGTGATTTTACATTTTACTTATCGTTAATCGAATG
TATATCTATTTAATCTGCTTTTCTTGTCTAATAAATATATATGTAAAGTACGCTTTTTGTTGAAATTTTT
TAAACCTTTGTTTATTTTTTTTTCTTCATTCCGTAACTCTTCTACCTTCTTTATTTACTTTCTAAAATCC
AAATACAAAACATAAAAATAAATAAACACAGAGTAAATTCCCAAATTATTCCATCATTAAAAGATACGAG
GCGCGTGTAAGTTACAGGCAAGCGATCCGTCCTAAGAAACCATTATTATCATGACATTAACCTATAAAAA
TAGGCGTATCACGAGGCCCTTTCGTCTCGCGCGTTTCGGTGATGACGGTGAAAACCTCTGACACATGCAG
CTCCCGGAGACGGTCACAGCTTGTCTGTAAGCGGATGCCGGGAGCAGACAAGCCCGTCAGGGCGCGTCAG
CGGGTGTTGGCGGGTGTCGGGGCTGGCTTAACTATGCGGCATCAGAGCAGATTGTACTGAGAGTGCACCA
TATCGACTACGTCGTTAAGGCCGTTTCTGACAGAGTAAAATTCTTGAGGGAACTTTCACCATTATGGGAA
ATGGTTCAAGAAGGTATTGACTTAAACTCCATCAAATGGTCAGGTCATTGAGTGTTTTTTATTTGTTGTA
TTTTTTTTTTTTTAGAGAAAATCCTCCAATATATAAATTAGGAATCATAGTTTCATGATTTTCTGTTACA
CCTAACTTTTTGTGTGGTGCCCTCCTCCTTGTCAATATTAATGTTAAAGTGCAATTCTTTTTCCTTATCA
CGTTGAGCCATTAGTATCAATTTGCTTACCTGTATTCCTTTACATCCTCCTTTTTCTCCTTCTTGATAAA
TGTATGTAGATTGCGTATATAGTTTCGTCTACCCTATGAACATATTCCATTTTGTAATTTCGTGTCGTTT
CTATTATGAATTTCATTTATAAAGTTTATGTACAAATATCATAAAAAAAGAGAATCTTTTTAAGCAAGGA
TTTTCTTAACTTCTTCGGCGACAGCATCACCGACTTCGGTGGTACTGTTGGAACCACCTAAATCACCAGT
TCTGATACCTGCATCCAAAACCTTTTTAACTGCATCTTCAATGGCCTTACCTTCTTCAGGCAAGTTCAAT
GACAATTTCAACATCATTGCAGCAGACAAGATAGTGGCGATAGGGTTGACCTTATTCTTTGGCAAATCTG
GAGCAGAACCGTGGCATGGTTCGTACAAACCAAATGCGGTGTTCTTGTCTGGCAAAGAGGCCAAGGACGC
AGATGGCAACAAACCCAAGGAACCTGGGATAACGGAGGCTTCATCGGAGATGATATCACCAAACATGTTG
CTGGTGATTATAATACCATTTAGGTGGGTTGGGTTCTTAACTAGGATCATGGCGGCAGAATCAATCAATT
GATGTTGAACCTTCAATGTAGGGAATTCGTTCTTGATGGTTTCCTCCACAGTTTTTCTCCATAATCTTGA
AGAGGCCAAAACATTAGCTTTATCCAAGGACCAAATAGGCAATGGTGGCTCATGTTGTAGGGCCATGAAA
GCGGCCATTCTTGTGATTCTTTGCACTTCTGGAACGGTGTATTGTTCACTATCCCAAGCGACACCATCAC
CATCGTCTTCCTTTCTCTTACCAAAGTAAATACCTCCCACTAATTCTCTGACAACAACGAAGTCAGTACC
TTTAGCAAATTGTGGCTTGATTGGAGATAAGTCTAAAAGAGAGTCGGATGCAAAGTTACATGGTCTTAAG
TTGGCGTACAATTGAAGTTCTTTACGGATTTTTAGTAAACCTTGTTCAGGTCTAACACTACCGGTACCCC
ATTTAGGACCACCCACAGCACCTAACAAAACGGCATCAGCCTTCTTGGAGGCTTCCAGCGCCTCATCTGG
AAGTGGAACACCTGTAGCATCGATAGCAGCACCACCAATTAAATGATTTTCGAAATCGAACTTGACATTG
GAACGAACATCAGAAATAGCTTTAAGAACCTTAATGGCTTCGGCTGTGATTTCTTGACCAACGTGGTCAC
CTGGCAAAACGACGATCTTCTTAGGGGCAGACATTAGAATGGTATATCCTTGAAATATATATATATATAT
TGCTGAAATGTAAAAGGTAAGAAAAGTTAGAAAGTAAGACGATTGCTAACCACCTATTGGAAAAAACAAT
AGGTCCTTAAATAATATTGTCAACTTCAAGTATTGTGATGCAAGCATTTAGTCATGAACGCTTCTCTATT
CTATATGAAAAGCCGGTTCCGGCGCTCTCACCTTTCCTTTTTCTCCCAATTTTTCAGTTGAAAAAGGTAT
ATGCGTCAGGCGACCTCTGAAATTAACAAAAAATTTCCAGTCATCGAATTTGATTCTGTGCGATAGCGCC
CCTGTGTGTTCTCGTTATGTTGAGGAAAAAAATAATGGTTGCTAAGAGATTCGAACTCTTGCATCTTACG
ATACCTGAGTATTCCCACAGTTAACTGCGGTCAAGATATTTCTTGAATCAGGCGCCTTAGACCGCTCGGC
CAAACAACCAATTACTTGTTGAGAAATAGAGTATAATTATCCTATAAATATAACGTTTTTGAACACACAT
GAACAAGGAAGTACAGGACAATTGATTTTGAAGAGAATGTGGATTTTGATGTAATTGTTGGGATTCCATT
TTTAATAAGGCAATAATATTAGGTATGTAGATATACTAGAAGTTCTCCTCGACCGGTCGATATG
Features (pLannotate 1.2.2; 22 found; start..end, strand, type, name):
     76..504     -  rep_origin     f1 ori (sequence partly withheld): f1 bacteriophage origin of replication; arrow indicates direction of (+) strand synthesis
    508..665     -  CDS            lacZα (fragment): LacZα fragment of β-galactosidase; lacZ fragment
    668..686     +  promoter       T7 promoter: promoter for bacteriophage T7 RNA polymerase
    806..1474    +  CDS            SCM3: SCM3_YEAST - Experimental evidence at protein level: Swiss-Prot protein existence level 1. From Saccharomyces cerevisiae (strain ATCC 204508 / S288c) (Baker's yeast).
   2291..6973    +  CDS            RPO21 (fragment): RPB1_YEAST - Also known as RPB1, RPB220, SUA8. Experimental evidence at protein level: Swiss-Prot protein existence level 1. DNA-dependent RNA polymerase catalyzes the transcription of DNA into RNA using the four ribonucleoside triphosphates as substrates. Largest and catalytic component of RNA polymerase II which synthesizes mRNA precursors and many functional non-coding RNAs. Forms the polymerase active center together with the second largest subunit. Pol II is the central component of the basal RNA polymerase II transcription machinery. During a transcription cycle, Pol II, general transcri
   7804..7824    +  misc_feature   MCS (fragment): pBluescript multiple cloning site
   7836..7854    -  promoter       T3 promoter: promoter for bacteriophage T3 RNA polymerase
   7897..7919    -  protein_bind   lac operator (fragment): The lac repressor binds to the lac operator to inhibit transcription in E. coli. This inhibition can be relieved by adding lactose or isopropyl-β-D-thiogalactopyranoside (IPTG). lac repressor encoded by lacI
   7923..7953    -  promoter       lac promoter: promoter for the E. coli lac operon
   7968..7989    -  protein_bind   CAP binding site: CAP binding activates transcription in the presence of cAMP. E. coli catabolite activator protein
   8002..8094    -  CDS            lacI (fragment): lac repressor; lacI; The lac repressor binds to the lac operator to inhibit transcription in E. coli. This inhibition can be relieved by adding lactose or isopropyl-β-D-thiogalactopyranoside (IPTG).
   8277..8865    -  rep_origin     ori: high-copy-number ColE1/pMB1/pBR322/pUC origin of replication
   9036..9896    -  CDS            AmpR: β-lactamase; bla; confers resistance to ampicillin, carbenicillin, and related antibiotics
   9897..10001   -  promoter       AmpR promoter: bla
  10038..10541   +  misc_feature   CEN/ARS: S. cerevisiae CEN6 centromere fused to an autonomously replicating sequence
  10610..10645   +  CDS            rop (fragment): Rop protein, which maintains plasmids at low copy number; rop
  10747..10797   +  misc_feature   bom (fragment): basis of mobility region from pBR322
  10796..10912   +  CDS            NFS1 (fragment): NFS1_YEAST - Also known as SPL1 From Saccharomyces cerevisiae (strain ATCC 204508 / S288c) (Baker's yeast).
  11274..12368   -  CDS            LEU2: 3-isopropylmalate dehydrogenase, required for leucine biosynthesis; S. cerevisiae LEU2; yeast auxotrophic marker
  12369..12776   -  promoter       LEU2 promoter: S. cerevisiae LEU2
  12916..12993   -  CDS            YO192_YEAST (fragment): Experimental evidence at protein level: Swiss-Prot protein existence level 1. From Saccharomyces cerevisiae (strain ATCC 204508 / S288c) (Baker's yeast).
  13024..48      +  misc_feature   bom (fragment) (across the origin): basis of mobility region from pBR322
