[The description below was written by a language model from this plasmid's Addgene catalogue record and pLannotate feature annotations shown in this document.]
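Description:
CPH3569 is a low-copy yeast centromeric (YCp) shuttle plasmid built on pRS315 for expressing a modified form of Saccharomyces cerevisiae Rpb1 (RPO21), the largest, catalytic subunit of RNA polymerase II. In yeast it is maintained by a CEN6/ARS element and selected through the LEU2 auxotrophic marker driven by its own promoter. In E. coli it replicates from a ColE1/pUC-type origin and is selected with ampicillin via AmpR. The backbone also retains the usual pBluescript-derived features: an f1 origin, lacZα and lac promoter/operator remnants, and flanking T7 and T3 promoters.

The roughly 5.3 kb insert, cloned between SphI and XhoI sites, is expressed from the endogenous RPB1 promoter with native 3' untranslated sequence, so expression should approximate normal levels. The annotation also detects the SCM3 coding sequence upstream of RPO21, which most likely reflects neighbouring genomic DNA carried along with the promoter region. Between residues P1455 and E1456, the coding sequence carries an insertion of a five-glycine spacer, a PreScission protease cleavage site and a 10xHis tag. Two point substitutions, K1487N and D1497K, are also present. This design allows the linker and C-terminal domain (CTD) portion to be released from the body of the polymerase by protease cleavage and recovered by metal-affinity purification through the His tag. The record does not explain the purpose of the two substitutions. The associated work concerns Spt6 recognition of the phosphorylated Pol II linker.

The feature table derives from a partial NGS assembly of 13,028 nt, slightly shorter than the catalogued 13,039 bp. It annotates RPO21 only as a fragment, and the inserted tag and cleavage site are not separately annotated.
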