Addgene plasmid #91820: CPH3569 (YCp LEU2 Rpb1 P1455_E1456InsGGGGGLEVLFQGP(H)10,K1487N,D1497K; msLink2)
Purpose: Yeast expression of S. cerevisiae Rpb1 with an internal PreScission protease site and 10xHis tag for purification of the linker-CTD
Depositing lab: Chris Hill. Depositing organization: University of Utah. Publication: A novel SH2 recognition mechanism recruits Spt6 to the doubly phosphorylated RNA polymerase II linker at sites of transcription. Sdano MA, Fulcher JM, Palani S, Chandrasekharan MB, Parnell TJ, Whitby FG, Formosa T, Hill CP. Elife. 2017 Aug 16;6. pii: 28723. doi: 10.7554/eLife.28723. PubMed 28826505.
Backbone
  Vector backbone: pRS315
  Backbone manufacturer: ATCC
  Backbone size w/o insert (bp): 7771
  Total vector size (bp): 13039
  Modifications to backbone: Addition of endogenous RPB1 promoter and 3’ untranslated regions
  Vector type: Yeast Expression
  Selectable markers: LEU2
Growth in bacteria
  Bacterial resistance: Ampicillin, 100 μg/mL
  Growth temperature: 37°C
  Growth strain: DH5alpha
  Copy number: Low Copy
Gene/Insert
  Gene/Insert name: RPO21 (alt name: RPB1, RPB220, SUA8, B220)
  Species: S. cerevisiae (budding yeast)
  Insert size (bp): 5268
  Mutation: 5xGly linker, PreScission Protease site (LEVLFQGP), and 10xHis tag inserted between residues P1455 and E1456; changed lysine 1487 to asparagine and aspartate 1497 to lysine
  GenBank ID: NM_001180200.1
  Entrez Gene: RPO21 (a.k.a. YDL140C, RPB1, RPB220, SIT1, SUA8)
  Promoter: Endogenous Rpb1 promoter
  Tag / fusion protein: 10xHis
  Cloning method: Restriction Enzyme; 5′ cloning site Sph1 (not destroyed); 3′ cloning site Xho1 (not destroyed)
  Sequencing primers: 5′ CTGTTTCCAACACCCAT; 3′ M13R
Resource information
  A portion of this plasmid was derived from a plasmid made by: This plasmid was derived from pCK859, a gift from Craig Kaplan at Texas A&M University.
Terms and licenses: Academic/Nonprofit Terms; Industry Terms: Not Available to Industry
How to cite: CPH3569 (YCp LEU2 Rpb1 P1455_E1456InsGGGGGLEVLFQGP(H)10,K1487N,D1497K; msLink2) was a gift from Chris Hill (Addgene plasmid # 91820 ; http://n2t.net/addgene:91820 ; RRID:Addgene_91820)
